>Addgene plasmid #87813 | pcDNA3.1 Makona EBOV AB'3 | addgene full sequence | sequence record 190695 | Addgene NGS Result
GCCTAGGCCTCCAAAAAAGCCTCCTCACTACTTCTGGAATAGCTCAGAGGCAGAGGCGGCCTCGGCCTCT
GCATAAATAAAAAAAATTAGTCAGCCATGGGGCGGAGAATGGGCGGAACTGGGCGGAGTTAGGGGCGGGA
TGGGCGGAGTTAGGGGCGGGACTATGGTTGCTGACTAATTGAGATGCATGCTTTGCATACTTCTGCCTGC
TGGGGAGCCTGGGGACTTTCCACACCTGGTTGCTGACTAATTGAGATGCATGCTTTGCATACTTCTGCCT
GCTGGGGAGCCTGGGGACTTTCCACACCCTAACTGACACACATTCCACAGAATTAATTCGCGTTAAATTT
TTGTTAAATCAGCTCATTTTTTAACCAATAGGCCGAAATCGGCAAAATCCCTTATAAATCAAAAGAATAG
ACCGAGATAGGGT
[37 nt withheld, positions 434-470]
AAAGAACGTGGACTCCAACGTCAAAGG
[49 nt withheld, positions 498-546]
T
[91 nt withheld, positions 548-638]
G
[124 nt withheld, positions 640-763]
GGGGATACCCCCTAGAGCCCCAGCTGGTTCTTTCCGCCTCAGAAGCCATAGAGCCCACCGCATCCCCAGC
ATGCCTGCTATTGTCTTCCCAATCCTCCCCCTTGCTGTCCTGCCCCACCCCACCCCCCAGAATAGAATGA
CACCTACTCAGACAATGCGATGCAATTTCCTCATTTTATTAGGAAAGGACAGTGGGAGTGGCACCTTCCA
GGGTCAAGGAAGGCACGGGGGAGGGGCAAACAACAGATGGCTGGCAACTAGAAGGCACAGTCGAGGCTGA
TCAGCGGGTTTAAACGGGCCCTCTAGACTCGAGTCAGAACACGAACTTGCAGATGCAGAACAGGGCGATC
ACGGCAATGATCACGCCGGTCACTCCAATGCCGGCAGGAATCCACTGCCGCCAGCCTGTCCACCAGTTGT
CATTGTCGCCCTGGTCGGGCAGGGTCTTGTCCACAAAGTCGTGGATGATCTGGTCGATCTTGTCGGTGAT
ATTCTTGGTCCAGTCGTGGGGCTCGATGCAGCAGTCAGGGCCCAGAATGTGACAGGTGCCGCCCCAGCGC
TGCAGCAGGAAGTCGATAGCCTTTCTGTTCAGGATGGAGAAGGTCCTCAGCTCGGTGGTGGCTCTCAGGA
ACAGCTGCAGGGCCTGTGTGGTTTCGTTGGCCAGCTGCCTCAGTCCGCAGATCAGGCCGTCCTGGTTGTG
CATCAGTCCCTCGGTGTAGATGCCCTCGGCGGCAGGGCCAAAGTAAGGGATCCAGGCCAGTCCGATAGCA
GCGCCCTCATCCTGGGTGGTCCAGTAGTGCAGGTTGGGGTTGCACTTGGGCTGGGCGTTCACGATCACTT
CCCGTCTGGTTCTTCTCCCCCCGGTAATCAGGCCGGCCACGCCGGCGATTGTGTTGGTGATCAGGCCCAG
CTTGCCAGAGCTGGCGCTTTCCTCGCCGGTATCCTGGTGATGGGTGTTGTTGTTGCCGGCTGTCTCAGAG
TAGTTCTGGGGGCTTGTGGTGGTGGCCAGATCCAGGCTGTCGGCGCTCTTGCTGGTGTTGGTGTTCTCGG
CCTTCAGAGGTCCGGCAGCAGTTGTGGCTGGAGGGGTATCGCTGGCGGTGCTATCGTTGTCGGCCCTTCT
GTGGTGCTGGCCCACTTGTGTGGCCTCGCTGATGTCCAGCTTGTACACGGGGGTGTTGTGGGTGGAGTTA
TCAGGGCCGGTCTTGGTGGTGGGGGGCTGAGGGCTGGTGGAGACTGTGGCCAGGGTGGTCAGGTGGGACA
CAGCGGCCTTTCTTCCCTGGCTGTGCACCTGCACCATGGCGCTGCTGTTCTCGCTGGCCATGATCTTGTG
GTCCTCATTGGTGGTGTTTGTCTCGGGGTCGCTGCTGGTTCTGGCGGGGCTCTGTCCGCTGATGTTCTTG
GGGCCGTTGGACACGGCGGTGAAGCTCAGTTCCTCGCTTCTGATCTTCCGGGTCAGGTTCTTCTTTGTCT
CCCAGAAGGCCCACTCTCCGATTGTGGTATCGATCTCGGGGTTCACTTTCCAGATCAGCTTGCCGGTGGT
GTTGCTCCGCTTGCCGCTGGCGTAGATTGTCTCGTTCAGCTGCAGCAGAAACTGGGGGGTGAACCGGCTT
TCCAGCTGCACGTAGGTCAGGTTGTCCACCTCGAACAGGTACTCTGTCTCGTTGGTGCCGAAGCCGGTGG
CCTGGTATCTGATGGTGGTGCTGTAGTAGCCGCTGCTGGGATCCTCTGTGGCATTCACAGGCTCGCGCAG
GGGGTGGCTGCTGAAGAAGTCCTTCTTGGCCTGAGGCAGGATCAGAAAGGCCACCACGCCCTCGGCAAAG
GTGGTGCCTCTGTAGATCACGGTGGAGGCCAGCCGGTCGTACAGGAAAAAGGCGCCCTCTTTGTGAAAGG
CGAAATCGCCAGCGCAGGGGCCTGTGCCGGACACCTTGTGCACGTATCTGCACCGGGGGAAGCCTCTGAT
GCCATCAGGGGCAGCAGGCAGGCACTCGCTGCCGTCGGGCTTCTTGATTTCCAGGTTGTAGCAGTTCTCG
GCCCACTCGCCGGCCTCATAATTCACGACCTTGGGGGGCACGCCGGATCTGAAGCCCCATCTCTTGGTCG
CGCTGGGCACATCGGTGGCCACGCCATTGCCTTCCAGGTTCAGGCCCACGCTTCTCAGCTGGTTGGTGCT
GCTCAGCTTGTCCCGGCACACGAGCTTGTCCACGTCGGACACCTGCAGGGTGCTGTTGTGGATCACGCCC
AGGGGGATGCTGAAGGTCCGCTGGAACAGGATGATGACCCACAGGAAGAAGCTGGTCCGCTTGAACCGGT
CCCGGGGCAGCTGCAGGATGCCTGTCACGCCCATGGTGGCGGATCCGAGCTCGGTACCAAGCTTAAGTTT
AAACGCTAGCCAGCTTGGGTCTCCCTATAGTGAGTCGTATTAATTTCGATAAGCCAGTAAGCAGTGGGTT
CTCTAGTTAGCCAGAGAGCTCTGCTTATATAGACCTCCCACCGTACACGCCTACCGCCCATTTGCGTCAA
TGGGGCGGAGTTGTTACGACATTTTGGAAAGTCCCGTTGATTTTGGTGCCAAAACAAACTCCCATTGACG
TCAATGGGGTGGAGACTTGGAAATCCCCGTGAGTCAAACCGCTATCCACGCCCATTGATGTACTGCCAAA
ACCGCATCACCATGGTAATAGCGATGACTAATACGTAGATGTACTGCCAAGTAGGAAAGTCCCATAAGGT
CATGTACTGGGCATAATGCCAGGCGGGCCATTTACCGTCATTGACGTCAATAGGGGGCGTACTTGGCATA
TGATACACTTGATGTACTGCCAAGTGGGCAGTTTACCGTAAATACTCCACCCATTGACGTCAATGGAAAG
TCCCTATTGGCGTTACTATGGGAACATACGTCATTATTGACGTCAATGGGCGGGGGTCGTTGGGCGGTCA
GCCAGGCGGGCCATTTACCGTAAGTTATGTAACGCGGAACTCCATATATGGGCTATGAACTAATGACCCC
GTAATTGATTACTATTAATAACTAGTCAATAATCAATGTCAACGCGTATATCTGGCCCGTACATCGCGAA
GCAGCGCAAAACGCCTAACCCTAAGCAGATTCTTCATGCAATTGTCGGTCAAGCCTTGCCTTGTTGTAGC
TTAAATTTTGCTCGCGCACTACTCAGCGACCTCCAACACACAAGCAGGGAGCAGATACTGGCTTAACTAT
GCGGCATCAGAGCAGATTGTACTGAGAGTGCACCATAGGGGATCGGGAGATCTCCCGATCCGTCGACGTC
AGGTGGCACTTTTCGGGGAAATGTGCGCGGAACCCCTATTTGTTTATTTTTCTAAATACATTCAAATATG
TATCCGCTCATGAGACAATAACCCTGATAAATGCTTCAATAATATTGAAAAAGGAAGAGTATGAGTATTC
AACATTTCCGTGTCGCCCTTATTCCCTTTTTTGCGGCATTTTGCCTTCCTGTTTTTGCTCACCCAGAAAC
GCTGGTGAAAGTAAAAGATGCTGAAGATCAGTTGGGTGCACGAGTGGGTTACATCGAACTGGATCTCAAC
AGCGGTAAGATCCTTGAGAGTTTTCGCCCCGAAGAACGTTTTCCAATGATGAGCACTTTTAAAGTTCTGC
TATGTGGCGCGGTATTATCCCGTATTGACGCCGGGCAAGAGCAACTCGGTCGCCGCATACACTATTCTCA
GAATGACTTGGTTGAGTACTCACCAGTCACAGAAAAGCATCTTACGGATGGCATGACAGTAAGAGAATTA
TGCAGTGCTGCCATAACCATGAGTGATAACACTGCGGCCAACTTACTTCTGACAACGATCGGAGGACCGA
AGGAGCTAACCGCTTTTTTGCACAACATGGGGGATCATGTAACTCGCCTTGATCGTTGGGAACCGGAGCT
GAATGAAGCCATACCAAACGACGAGCGTGACACCACGATGCCTGTAGCAATGGCAACAACGTTGCGCAAA
CTATTAACTGGCGAACTACTTACTCTAGCTTCCCGGCAACAATTAATAGACTGGATGGAGGCGGATAAAG
TTGCAGGACCACTTCTGCGCTCGGCCCTTCCGGCTGGCTGGTTTATTGCTGATAAATCTGGAGCCGGTGA
GCGTGGGTCTCGCGGTATCATTGCAGCACTGGGGCCAGATGGTAAGCCCTCCCGTATCGTAGTTATCTAC
ACGACGGGGAGTCAGGCAACTATGGATGAACGAAATAGACAGATCGCTGAGATAGGTGCCTCACTGATTA
AGCATTGGTAACTGTCAGACCAAGTTTACTCATATATACTTTAGATTGATTTAAAACTTCATTTTTAATT
TAAAAGGATCTAGGTGAAGATCCTTTTTGATAATCTCATGACCAAAATCCCTTAACGTGAGTTTTCGTTC
CACTGAGCGTCAGACCCCGTAGAAAAGATCAAAGGATCTTCTTGAGATCCTTTTTTTCTGCGCGTAATCT
GCTGCTTGCAAACAAAAAAACCACCGCTACCAGCGGTGGTTTGTTTGCCGGATCAAGAGCTACCAACTCT
TTTTCCGAAGGTAACTGGCTTCAGCAGAGCGCAGATACCAAATACTGTTCTTCTAGTGTAGCCGTAGTTA
GGCCACCACTTCAAGAACTCTGTAGCACCGCCTACATACCTCGCTCTGCTAATCCTGTTACCAGTGGCTG
CTGCCAGTGGCGATAAGTCGTGTCTTACCGGGTTGGACTCAAGACGATAGTTACCGGATAAGGCGCAGCG
GTCGGGCTGAACGGGGGGTTCGTGCACACAGCCCAGCTTGGAGCGAACGACCTACACCGAACTGAGATAC
CTACAGCGTGAGCTATGAGAAAGCGCCACGCTTCCCGAAGGGAGAAAGGCGGACAGGTATCCGGTAAGCG
GCAGGGTCGGAACAGGAGAGCGCACGAGGGAGCTTCCAGGGGGAAACGCCTGGTATCTTTATAGTCCTGT
CGGGTTTCGCCACCTCTGACTTGAGCGTCGATTTTTGTGATGCTCGTCAGGGGGGCGGAGCCTATGGAAA
AACGCCAGCAACGCGGCCTTTTTACGGTTCCTGGCCTTTTGCTGGCCTTTTGCTCACATGTTCTTTCCTG
CGTTATCCCCTGATTCTGTGGATAACCGTATTACCGCCTTTGAGTGAGCTGATACCGCTCGCCGCAGCCG
AACGACCGAGCGCAGCGAGTCAGTGAGCGAGGAAGCGGAAGAGCGCCCAATACGCAAACCGCCTCTCCCC
GCGCGTTGGCCGATTCATTAATGCAGCTGGCACGACAGGTTTCCCGACTGGAAAGCGGGCAGTGAGCGCA
ACGCAATTAATGTGAGTTAGCTCACTCATTAGGCACCCCAGGCTTTACACTTTATGCTTCCGGCTCGTAT
GTTGTGTGGAATTGTGAGCGGATAACAATTTCACACAGGAAACAGCTATGACCATGATTACGCCAAGCTC
TAGCTAGAGGTCGACGGTATACAGACATGATAAGATACATTGATGAGTTTGGACAAACCACAACTAGAAT
GCAGTGAAAAAAATGCTTTATTTGTGAAATTTGTGATGCTATTGCTTTATTTGTAACCATTATAAGCTGC
AATAAACAAGTTGGGGTGGGCGAAGAACTCCAGCATGAGATCCCCGCGCTGGAGGATCATCCAGCCGGCG
TCCCGGAAAACGATTCCGAAGCCCAACCTTTCATAGAAGGCGGCGGTGGAATCGAAATCTCGTGATGGCA
GGTTGGGCGTCGCTTGGTCGGTCATTTCGAACCCCAGAGTCCCGCTCAGAAGAACTCGTCAAGAAGGCGA
TAGAAGGCGATGCGCTGCGAATCGGGAGCGGCGATACCGTAAAGCACGAGGAAGCGGTCAGCCCATTCGC
CGCCAAGCTCTTCAGCAATATCACGGGTAGCCAACGCTATGTCCTGATAGCGGTCCGCCACACCCAGCCG
GCCACAGTCGATGAATCCAGAAAAGCGGCCATTTTCCACCATGATATTCGGCAAGCAGGCATCGCCATGG
GTCACGACGAGATCCTCGCCGTCGGGCATGCGCGCCTTGAGCCTGGCGAACAGTTCGGCTGGCGCGAGCC
CCTGATGCTCTTCGTCCAGATCATCCTGATCGACAAGACCGGCTTCCATCCGAGTACGTGCTCGCTCGAT
GCGATGTTTCGCTTGGTGGTCGAATGGGCAGGTAGCCGGATCAAGCGTATGCAGCCGCCGCATTGCATCA
GCCATGATGGATACTTTCTCGGCAGGAGCAAGGTGAGATGACAGGAGATCCTGCCCCGGCACTTCGCCCA
ATAGCAGCCAGTCCCTTCCCGCTTCAGTGACAACGTCGAGCACAGCTGCGCAAGGAACGCCCGTCGTGGC
CAGCCACGATAGCCGCGCTGCCTCGTCCTGCAGTTCATTCAGGGCACCGGACAGGTCGGTCTTGACAAAA
AGAACCGGGCGCCCCTGCGCTGACAGCCGGAACACGGCGGCATCAGAGCAGCCGATTGTCTGTTGTGCCC
AGTCATAGCCGAATAGCCTCTCCACCCAAGCGGCCGGAGAACCTGCGTGCAATCCATCTTGTTCAATCAT
GCGAAACGATCCTCATCCTGTCTCTTGATCAGATCCGAAAATGGATATACAAGCTCCCGGGAGCTTTTTG
CAAAA
Features (pLannotate 1.2.2; 20 found; start..end, strand, type, name):
    335..763     -  rep_origin     f1 ori (sequence partly withheld): f1 bacteriophage origin of replication; arrow indicates direction of (+) strand synthesis
    784..805     -  promoter       SV40 promoter (fragment): SV40 enhancer and early promoter
    809..1033    -  polyA_signal   bGH poly(A) signal: bovine growth hormone polyadenylation signal
   1080..3107    -  CDS            GP: VGP_EBOZ5 - Experimental evidence at protein level: Swiss-Prot protein existence level 1. [GP2]: Acts as a class I viral fusion protein. Under the current model, the protein has at least 3 conformational states: pre- fusion native state, pre-hairpin intermediate state, and post-fusion hairpin state. During viral and target cell membrane fusion, the coiled coil regions (heptad repeats) assume a trimer-of-hairpins structure, positioning the fusion peptide in close proximity to the C-terminal region of the ectodomain. The formation of this structure appears to drive apposition and subsequent fusi
   3167..3185    -  promoter       T7 promoter: promoter for bacteriophage T7 RNA polymerase
   3201..3234    -  LTR            5' LTR (truncated) (fragment): truncated 5' long terminal repeat (LTR) from HIV-1
   3230..3433    -  promoter       CMV promoter: human cytomegalovirus (CMV) immediate early promoter
   3434..3813    -  enhancer       CMV enhancer: human cytomegalovirus immediate early enhancer
   3968..4020    +  misc_feature   bom (fragment): basis of mobility region from pBR322
   4079..4183    +  promoter       AmpR promoter: bla
   4184..5044    +  CDS            AmpR: β-lactamase; bla; confers resistance to ampicillin, carbenicillin, and related antibiotics
   5215..5803    +  rep_origin     ori: high-copy-number ColE1/pMB1/pBR322/pUC origin of replication
   5986..6078    +  CDS            lacI (fragment): lac repressor; lacI; The lac repressor binds to the lac operator to inhibit transcription in E. coli. This inhibition can be relieved by adding lactose or isopropyl-β-D-thiogalactopyranoside (IPTG).
   6091..6112    +  protein_bind   CAP binding site: CAP binding activates transcription in the presence of cAMP. E. coli catabolite activator protein
   6127..6157    +  promoter       lac promoter: promoter for the E. coli lac operon
   6165..6181    +  protein_bind   lac operator: The lac repressor binds to the lac operator to inhibit transcription in E. coli. This inhibition can be relieved by adding lactose or isopropyl-β-D-thiogalactopyranoside (IPTG). lac repressor encoded by lacI
   6254..6375    -  polyA_signal   SV40 poly(A) signal: SV40 polyadenylation signal
   6370..6528    -  CDS            ble (fragment): BLE_KLEPN - Experimental evidence at protein level: Swiss-Prot protein existence level 1. Binding protein with a strong affinity to the bleomycin family of antibiotics. Binds to CL990; an antimitotic-antibiotic compound. From Klebsiella pneumoniae.
   6552..7343    -  CDS            neo: KKA2_KLEPN - Also known as kan, nptII. Experimental evidence at protein level: Swiss-Prot protein existence level 1. Resistance to kanamycin, neomycin, paromomycin, ribostamycin, butirosin and gentamicin B. From Klebsiella pneumoniae.
   7410..321     -  promoter       SV40 promoter (across the origin): SV40 enhancer and early promoter
