[The description below was written by a language model from this plasmid's Addgene catalogue record and pLannotate feature annotations shown in this document.]
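Description:
pcDNA3.1 Makona EBOV AB'3 is a mammalian expression plasmid built on the pcDNA3.1 backbone that carries the Ebola virus glycoprotein (GP) gene from a Makona-lineage isolate of the West African outbreak. The roughly 2 kb GP open reading frame, recorded as carrying the I371V substitution, was inserted by TOPO cloning. It sits downstream of the human cytomegalovirus immediate-early enhancer and promoter and upstream of the bovine growth hormone polyadenylation signal, giving strong constitutive transcription in transfected mammalian cells. A T7 promoter lies between the CMV promoter and the insert; it serves as a sequencing primer site and could support in vitro transcription. No epitope tag or reporter is annotated on the GP coding sequence.

In bacteria the plasmid is maintained through a high-copy ColE1/pUC-type origin and selected with ampicillin via the β-lactamase gene. An f1 origin is also present. A second mammalian cassette places the neomycin phosphotransferase gene under the SV40 enhancer/early promoter with an SV40 polyadenylation signal, which would allow G418 selection of stable transfectants. The short annotated fragments (ble, lacI, lac promoter and operator, bom, and a truncated HIV-1 LTR match) appear to be backbone remnants rather than functional elements. The sequenced record is 7,418 nt, somewhat larger than the 7,031 bp listed in the catalogue entry.

The associated study concerns human adaptation of Ebola virus during the West African outbreak, which suggests the construct is one of a set of GP variants for comparing how naturally occurring substitutions affect glycoprotein function. The record does not describe specific assays.
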