Addgene plasmid #87813: pcDNA3.1 Makona EBOV AB'3
Purpose: Ebola Virus glycoprotein (Makona-derived) in CMV IE driven mammalian expression vector
Depositing lab: Jonathan Ball. Publication: Human Adaptation of Ebola Virus during the West African Outbreak. Urbanowicz RA, McClure CP, Sakuntabhai A, Sall AA, Kobinger G, Muller MA, Holmes EC, Rey FA, Simon-Loriere E, Ball JK. Cell. 2016 Nov 3;167(4):1079-1087.e5. doi: 10.1016/j.cell.2016.10.013. PubMed 27814505.
Backbone
  Vector backbone: pcDNA3.1
  Backbone size w/o insert (bp): 5000
  Total vector size (bp): 7031
  Vector type: Mammalian Expression
Growth in bacteria
  Bacterial resistance: Ampicillin, 100 μg/mL
  Growth temperature: 37°C
  Growth strain: DH5alpha
  Copy number: High Copy
Gene/Insert
  Gene/Insert name: EBOV GP 'Makona' strain - AB'3
  Species: Virus
  Insert size (bp): 2031
  Mutation: I371V
  GenBank ID: AKG65286.1
  Entrez Gene: GP (a.k.a. ZEBOVgp4)
  Cloning method: TOPO Cloning
  Sequencing primers: 5′ T7F; 3′ bGHR
Terms and licenses: Academic/Nonprofit Terms; Industry Terms: Not Available to Industry
How to cite: pcDNA3.1 Makona EBOV AB'3 was a gift from Jonathan Ball (Addgene plasmid # 87813)
